>Addgene plasmid #53630 | STK4A-c322 | depositor partial sequence | sequence record 83758 | insert sequence
ATGCACCATCATCATCATCATTCTTCTGGTGTAGATCTGGGTACCGAGAACCTGTACTTCCAATCCATGG
ACTACGAGTTTCTTAAGAGTTGGACAGTGGAGGACCTTCAGAAGAGGCTCTTGGCCCTGGACCCCATGAT
GGAGCAGGAGATTGAAGAGATCCGGCAGAAGTACCAGTCCAAGCGGCAGCCCATCCTGGATGCCATAGAG
GCTAAGTGACAGTAAAGGTGGATACGGATCCGAA
