>Addgene plasmid #53630 | STK4A-c322 | addgene partial sequence | sequence record 86600 | T7 5'-TAATACGACTCACTATAGGG-3'
ATTTTGTTTAACTTTAAGAAGGAGATATACATATGCACCATCATCATCATCATTCTTCTGGTGTAGATCT
GGGTACCGAGAACCTGTACTTCCAATCCATGGACTACGAGTTTCTTAAGAGTTGGACAGTGGAGGACCTT
CAGAAGAGGCTCTTGGCCCTGGACCCCATGATGGAGCAGGAGATTGAAGAGATCCGGCAGAAGTACCAGT
CCAAGCGGCAGCCCATCCTGGATGCCATAGAGGCTAAGTGACAGTAAAGGTGGATACGGATCCGAATTCG
AGCTCCGTCGACAAGCTTGCGGCCGCACTCGAGCACCACCACCACCACCACTGAGATCCGGCTGCTAACA
AAGCCCGAAAGGAAGCTGAGTTGGCTGCTGCCACCGCTGAGCAATAACTAGCATAACCCCTTGGGGCCTC
TAAACGGGTCTTGAGGGGTTTTTTGCTGAAAGGAGGAACTATATCCGGATTGGCGAATGGG
[124 nt withheld, positions 482-605]
C
[91 nt withheld, positions 607-697]
A
[49 nt withheld, positions 699-747]
CCTTTGACGTTGGAGTCCACGTTCTTT
[37 nt withheld, positions 775-811]
ACCCTATCTCGGTCTATTCTTTTGATTTATAAGGGATTTTGCCGATTTCGGCCTATTGGTTAAAAAATGA
GCTGATTTAACAAAAATTTAACGCGAATTTTAACAAAATATTAACGCTTACAATTTAGGTGGCACTTTTC
GGGGAAATGTGCGCGGAAACCCCTATTT
