[The description below was written by a language model from this plasmid's Addgene catalogue record.]
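Description:
STK4A-c322 is a bacterial expression plasmid built on pNIC28-Bsa4, a pET28-derived vector from a structural genomics consortium designed for ligation-independent cloning. It is maintained in E. coli as a high-copy plasmid under kanamycin selection. The record lists a general cloning strain for propagation and a BL21(DE3) derivative carrying a rare-codon tRNA helper plasmid for protein production. No feature table is provided, so the origin of replication and other backbone elements are not itemised beyond the depositor's description.

The insert is a short fragment, about 244 bp, of human STK4, the serine/threonine kinase also known as MST1 or KRS2. At this size it can encode only a small domain rather than the full-length protein, and the record explicitly cautions that it may not be the complete ORF; which region of STK4 it covers is not stated. Expression is driven by a T7 promoter under lac operator control, so transcription depends on T7 RNA polymerase supplied by a DE3 lysogen host and is inducible. The protein is made with an N-terminal hexahistidine tag followed by a TEV protease cleavage site, which allows immobilised metal affinity purification and subsequent tag removal.

In the parent vector, the cloning site holds a SacB stuffer fragment that is excised with BsaI, after which T4 polymerase treatment generates the LIC overhangs. Replacing SacB with the insert provides counter-selection against uncut vector, since SacB confers sucrose sensitivity. The construct was made to produce recombinant protein for structure determination and is linked to a deposited structure entry given as the insert's alternative name, 4NR2.
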