Addgene plasmid #53630: STK4A-c322
Purpose: bacterial expression plasmid
Depositing lab: Nicola Burgess-Brown. Depositing organization: University of Oxford.
Backbone
  Vector backbone: pNIC28-Bsa4
  Backbone manufacturer: SGC
  Vector type: Bacterial Expression
Growth in bacteria
  Bacterial resistance: Kanamycin, 50 μg/mL
  Growth temperature: 37°C
  Growth strain: Mach1 ; BL21(DE3)-R3-pRARE2
  Copy number: High Copy
Gene/Insert
  Gene/Insert name: STK4A (alt name: 4NR2)
  Species: H. sapiens (human)
  Insert size (bp): 244
  Mutation: Bacterial expression for structure determination; may not be full ORF, see comments
  Entrez Gene: STK4 (a.k.a. KRS2, MST1, YSK3)
  Promoter: T7
  Tag / fusion protein: His-6-TEV (N terminal on insert)
  Cloning method: Ligation Independent Cloning
  Sequencing primers: 5′ T7; 3′ T7-term
Terms and licenses: Academic/Nonprofit Terms; Industry Terms: Not Available to Industry
Depositor comments: T7/lac regulated, N-terminal His-tag, TEV, LIC cloning using BsaI cleavage/T4 polymerase, SacB stuffer fragment, pET28 backbone. http://www.thesgc.org/structures/4NR2/ Use BL21(DE3)-R3-pRARE2 strain for expression.
How to cite: STK4A-c322 was a gift from Nicola Burgess-Brown (Addgene plasmid # 53630 ; http://n2t.net/addgene:53630 ; RRID:Addgene_53630)
